Addgene plasmid #248766: pEM414
Purpose: 20xTetO Sponge Plasmid with BsaI sites flanking sponge casette for Golden Gate Assembly
Depositing lab: Carolina Tropini. Depositing organization: University of British Columbia. Publication: A Bacteroides synthetic biology toolkit to build an in vivo malabsorption biosensor. McCallum G, Burckhardt JC, He J, Hong A, Potvin-Trottier L, Tropini C. Cell. 2026 Feb 19;189(4):1245-1261.e21. doi: 10.1016/j.cell.2025.12.052. Epub 2026 Jan 28. PubMed 41610848.
Backbone
  Vector backbone: p15A
  Vector type: Bacterial Expression
Growth in bacteria
  Bacterial resistance: Kanamycin, 50 μg/mL
  Growth temperature: 30°C
  Growth strain: NEB Stable
  Copy number: Low Copy
Gene/Insert
  Gene/Insert name: T7Te-rrnBT1-20xTetO
  Species: Synthetic
  Cloning method: Gibson Cloning
Terms and licenses: Academic/Nonprofit Terms; Industry Terms: Not Available to Industry
How to cite: pEM414 was a gift from Carolina Tropini (Addgene plasmid # 248766 ; http://n2t.net/addgene:248766 ; RRID:Addgene_248766)
