[The description below was written by a language model from this plasmid's Addgene catalogue record and pLannotate feature annotations shown in this document.]
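Description:
pEM414 is a small (about 3.4 kb) bacterial plasmid built on a p15A backbone and selected with kanamycin through an aph(3')-Ia (KanR) gene. The p15A origin gives low-to-medium copy number and is compatible with ColE1-type plasmids, so it can coexist with a second construct in the same cell. The feature table also picks up short fragments annotated as a bom site, an RSF origin and a signal-less β-lactamase. These are partial matches, most likely backbone remnants rather than functional parts, and kanamycin is the only resistance listed in the catalogue entry.

The payload is a synthetic "sponge" cassette, T7Te-rrnBT1-20xTetO, carrying twenty tet operator sites. In the annotation these show up as twenty short, evenly spaced hits of roughly 20 bp on the forward strand. They are variously labelled tet operator, PLtetO-1, H1-2O2, tight TRE or tetracycline response element fragments, because each of those reference parts contains tetO; no complete promoter is present. The pattern looks like a ten-site block repeated twice. The array is followed in the sequence by the rrnB T1 and T7Te transcription terminators, which insulate it from neighbouring transcription. No expressed gene or reporter is annotated in the cassette.

An operator array of this kind serves as a decoy that titrates the TetR repressor away from its target promoters, a way of tuning the response of TetR-regulated circuits. According to the record, BsaI sites flank the cassette so it can be excised and moved into other vectors by Golden Gate assembly. These sites are not annotated in the feature table. The plasmid belongs to a Bacteroides synthetic biology toolkit. Its repetitive array fits with the recombination-reducing propagation strain listed.
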