Features (pLannotate 1.2.2; 27 found; start..end, strand, type, name):
     39..60      +  promoter       PLtetO-1 promoter (fragment): modified phage lambda PL promoter with tet operator sites (Lutz and Bujard, 1997)
     85..104     +  promoter       PLtetO-1 promoter (fragment): modified phage lambda PL promoter with tet operator sites (Lutz and Bujard, 1997)
    135..153     +  protein_bind   tet operator: tetO; bacterial operator O2 for the tetR and tetA genes tetracycline repressor TetR
    167..185     +  protein_bind   tet operator: tetO; bacterial operator O2 for the tetR and tetA genes tetracycline repressor TetR
    209..229     +  promoter       PLtetO-1 promoter (fragment): modified phage lambda PL promoter with tet operator sites (Lutz and Bujard, 1997)
    255..276     +  promoter       H1-2O2 promoter (fragment): doxycycline-inducible variant of the human H1 RNA promoter (Henriksen et al., 2007)
    294..315     +  promoter       tight TRE promoter (fragment): Tet-responsive promoter PTight, consisting of seven tet operator sequences followed by the minimal CMV promoter
    344..365     +  protein_bind   tetracycline response element (fragment): contains seven copies of the tetracycline operator tetO tetracycline repressor TetR
    394..416     +  promoter       PLtetO-1 promoter (fragment): modified phage lambda PL promoter with tet operator sites (Lutz and Bujard, 1997)
    436..458     +  promoter       H1-2O2 promoter (fragment): doxycycline-inducible variant of the human H1 RNA promoter (Henriksen et al., 2007)
    499..520     +  promoter       PLtetO-1 promoter (fragment): modified phage lambda PL promoter with tet operator sites (Lutz and Bujard, 1997)
    545..564     +  promoter       PLtetO-1 promoter (fragment): modified phage lambda PL promoter with tet operator sites (Lutz and Bujard, 1997)
    595..613     +  protein_bind   tet operator: tetO; bacterial operator O2 for the tetR and tetA genes tetracycline repressor TetR
    627..645     +  protein_bind   tet operator: tetO; bacterial operator O2 for the tetR and tetA genes tetracycline repressor TetR
    669..689     +  promoter       PLtetO-1 promoter (fragment): modified phage lambda PL promoter with tet operator sites (Lutz and Bujard, 1997)
    715..736     +  promoter       H1-2O2 promoter (fragment): doxycycline-inducible variant of the human H1 RNA promoter (Henriksen et al., 2007)
    754..775     +  promoter       tight TRE promoter (fragment): Tet-responsive promoter PTight, consisting of seven tet operator sequences followed by the minimal CMV promoter
    804..825     +  protein_bind   tetracycline response element (fragment): contains seven copies of the tetracycline operator tetO tetracycline repressor TetR
    854..876     +  promoter       PLtetO-1 promoter (fragment): modified phage lambda PL promoter with tet operator sites (Lutz and Bujard, 1997)
    896..918     +  promoter       H1-2O2 promoter (fragment): doxycycline-inducible variant of the human H1 RNA promoter (Henriksen et al., 2007)
    949..1020    +  terminator     rrnB T1 terminator: transcription terminator T1 from the E. coli rrnB gene
   1036..1063    +  terminator     T7Te terminator: phage T7 early transcription terminator
   1151..1966    -  CDS            KanR: aminoglycoside phosphotransferase; aph(3')-Ia; confers resistance to kanamycin in bacteria or G418 (Geneticin®) in eukaryotes
   2293..2319    +  misc_feature   bom (fragment): basis of mobility region from pBR322
   2418..2473    -  rep_origin     RSF ori (fragment): Plasmids containing the RSF 1030 origin of replication can be propagated in E. coli cells that contain additional plasmids with compatible origins.
   2561..3105    -  rep_origin     p15A ori: Plasmids containing the medium-copy-number p15A origin of replication can be propagated in E. coli cells that contain a second plasmid with the ColE1 origin.
   3271..3404    -  CDS            bla(M) (fragment): β-lactamase lacking the signal sequence; bla(M); allows cytosolic expression of β-lactamase
>Addgene plasmid #248766 | pEM414 | addgene full sequence | sequence record 496747 | Addgene Long Read Sequencing Result
CCGAGCGGCCGCTTCTAGAGATCGATTTTAGAGCTGCCTCCCTATCAGTGATAGAGATTGCTACAACTGC
AAGGTAGTCCCGGTATCCCTATCAGTGATAGAGACTGATAGCTACGAGTCTGAGATCCTACTTGTCCCTA
TCAGTGATAGAGACAGTACCGAGTTTTCCCTATCAGTGATAGAGAGCTCATACTGCGACAGAGTCTTTTC
CCTATCAGTGATAGAGATAGGCTCCTTTGTCAAAAGTGATCGCTTCCCTATCAGTGATAGAGACTTCACG
GGATAATGTGTTCTACTCCCTATCAGTGATAGAGAGCTTAAGTCAATCCAATGCGTTCAGGTGCTCCCTA
TCAGTGATAGAGAAACTCCGTCATCGTGGATGTCAATACTGACTCCCTATCAGTGATAGAGATTGATTTC
ACCGCTGGCGTCAATTCCCTATCAGTGATAGAGACTTAGGTGTCCCTAGAATTACTAGAGATCGATTTTA
GAGCTGCCTCCCTATCAGTGATAGAGATTGCTACAACTGCAAGGTAGTCCCGGTATCCCTATCAGTGATA
GAGACTGATAGCTACGAGTCTGAGATCCTACTTGTCCCTATCAGTGATAGAGACAGTACCGAGTTTTCCC
TATCAGTGATAGAGAGCTCATACTGCGACAGAGTCTTTTCCCTATCAGTGATAGAGATAGGCTCCTTTGT
CAAAAGTGATCGCTTCCCTATCAGTGATAGAGACTTCACGGGATAATGTGTTCTACTCCCTATCAGTGAT
AGAGAGCTTAAGTCAATCCAATGCGTTCAGGTGCTCCCTATCAGTGATAGAGAAACTCCGTCATCGTGGA
TGTCAATACTGACTCCCTATCAGTGATAGAGATTGATTTCACCGCTGGCGTCAATTCCCTATCAGTGATA
GAGACTTAGGTGTCCCTAGAATTACTAGAGCCAGGCATCAAATAAAACGAAAGGCTCAGTCGAAAGACTG
GGCCTTTCGTTTTATCTGTTGTTTGTCGGTGAACGCTCTCTACTAGAGTCACACTGGCTCACCTTCGGGT
GGGCCTTTCTGCGTTTATATATGATCGAGACCGGTAATCTCGAGTCCCGTCAAGTCAGCGTAATGCTCTG
CCAGTGTTACAACCAATTAACCAATTCTGATTAGAAAAACTCATCGAGCATCAAATGAAACTGCAATTTA
TTCATATCAGGATTATCGATACCATATTTTTGAAAAAGCCGTTTCTGTAATGAAGGAGAAAACTCACCGA
GGCAGTTCCATAGGATGGCAAGATCCTGGTATCGGTCTGCGATTCCGACTCGTCCAACATCAATACAACC
TATTAATTTCCCCTCGTCAAAAATAAGGTTATCAAGTGAGAAATCACCATGAGTGACGACTGAATCCGGT
GAGAATGGCAAAAGCTTATGCATTTCTTTCCAGACTTGTTCAACAGGCCAGCCATTACGCTCGTCATCAA
AATCACTCGCATCAACCAAACCGTTATTCATTCGTGATTGCGCCTGAGCGAGACGAAATACGCGATCGCT
GTTAAAAGGACAATTACAAACAGGAATCGAATGCAACCGGCGCAGGAACACTGCCAGCGCATCAACAATA
TTTTCACCTGAATCAGGATATTCTTCTAATACCTGGAATGCTGTTTTCCCGGGGATCGCAGTGGTGAGTA
ACCATGCATCATCAGGAGTACGGATAAAATGCTTGATGGTCGGAAGAGGCATAAATTCCGTCAGCCAGTT
TAGTCTGACCATCTCATCTGTAACATCATTGGCAACGCTACCTTTGCCATGTTTCAGAAACAACTCTGGC
GCATCGGGCTTCCCATACAATCGATAGATTGTCGCACCTGATTGCCCGACATTATCGCGAGCCCATTTAT
ACCCATATAAATCAGCATCCATGTTGGAATTTAATCGCGGCCTGGAGCAAGACGTTTCCCGTTGAATATG
GCTCATAACACCCCTTGTATTACTGTTTATGTAAGCAGACAGTTTTATTGTTCATGATGATATATTTTTA
TCTTGTGCAATGTAACATCAGAGATTTTGAGACACAACGTGGCTTTGTTGAATAAATCGAACTTTTGCTG
AGTTGAAGGATCAGATCACGCATCTTCCCGACAACGCAGACCGTTCCGTGGCAAAGCAAAAGTTCAAAAT
CACCAACTGGTCCACCTACAACAAAGCTCTCATCAACCGTGGCTCCCTCACTTTCTGGCTGGATGATGGG
GCGATTCAGGCCTGGTATGAGTCAGCAACACCTTCTTCACGAGGCAGACCTCAGCGCTAGCGGAGTGTAT
ACTGGCTTACTATGTTGGCACTGATGAGGGTGTCAGTGAAGTGCTTCATGTGGCAGGAGAAAAAAGGCTG
CACCGGTGCGTCAGCAGAATATGTGATACAGGATATATTCCGCTTCCTCGCTCACTGACTCGCTACGCTC
GGTCGTTCGACTGCGGCGAGCGGAAATGGCTTACGAACGGGGCGGAGATTTCCTGGAAGATGCCAGGAAG
ATACTTAACAGGGAAGTGAGAGGGCCGCGGCAAAGCCGTTTTTCCATAGGCTCCGCCCCCTGACAAGCAT
CACGAAATCTGACGCTCAAATCAGTGGTGGCGAAACCCGACAGGACTATAAAGATACCAGGCGTTTCCCC
CTGGCGGCTCCCTCGTGCGCTCTCCTGTTCCTGCCTTTCGGTTTACCGGTGTCATTCCGCTGTTATGGCC
GCGTTTGTCTCATTCCACGCCTGACACTCAGTTCCGGGTAGGCAGTTCGCTCCAAGCTGGACTGTATGCA
CGAACCCCCCGTTCAGTCCGACCGCTGCGCCTTATCCGGTAACTATCGTCTTGAGTCCAACCCGGAAAGA
CATGCAAAAGCACCACTGGCAGCAGCCACTGGTAATTGATTTAGAGGAGTTAGTCTTGAAGTCATGCGCC
GGTTAAGGCTAAACTGAAAGGACAAGTTTTGGTGACTGCGCTCCTCCAAGCCAGTTACCTCGGTTCAAAG
AGTTGGTAGCTCAGAGAACCTTCAAAAAACCGCCCTGCAAGGCGGTTTTTTCGTTTTCAGAGCAAGAGAT
TACGCGCAGACCAAAACGATCTCAAGAAGATCATCTTATTAAGGGGTCTGACGCTCAGTGGAACGAAAAC
TCACGTTAAGGGATTTTGGTCATGAGATTATCAAAAAGGATCTTCACCTAGATCCTTTTAAATTAAAAAT
GAAGTTTTAAATCAATCTAAAGTATATATGAGTAAACTTGGTCTGACAGTTACCAATGCTTAATCAGTGA
GGCACCTATCTCAGCGATCTGTCTATTTCGTTCATCCATAGTTGCCTGACTCCCCGTCGTGTAGATAACT
ACGATACGGGAGGGCTTACCATCTGGCCCCAGTGCTGCAATGATGGTCTCG
